>Addgene plasmid #172363 | pAAV-SEO-CaMKII-TVA-P2A-N2cG | addgene full sequence | sequence record 350219 | Addgene NGS Result
GGACGGCGTTACCAGAAACTCAGAAGGTTCGTCCAACCAAACCGACTCTGACGGCAGTTTACGAGAGAGA
TGATAGGGTCTGCTTCAGTAAGCCAGATGCTACACAATTAGGCTTGTACATATTGTCGTTAGAACGCGGC
TACAATTAATACATAACCTTATGTATCATACACATACGATTTAGGTGACACTATAGAATACACGGAATTA
ATTCTAGCTGCGCGCTCGCTCGCTCACTGAGGCCGCCCGGGCAAAGCCCGGGCGTCGGGCGACCTTTGGT
CGCCCGGCCTCAGTGAGCGAGCGAGCGCGCAGAGAGGGAGTGGCCAACTCCATCACTAGGGGTTCCTTGT
AGTTAATGATTAACCCGCCATGCTACTTATCTACGTAGCCATGCTCTAGGTACCATTCCAGCAGGTCGAG
GGACCTAATAACTTCGTATAGCATACATTATACGAAGTTATATTAAGGGTTCCAAGCTTAAGCGGCCGCA
CGCGTTTAACATTATGGCCTTAGGTCACTTCATCTCCATGGGGTTCTTCTTCTGATTTTCTAGAAAATGA
GATGGGGGTGCAGAGAGCTTCCTCAGTGACCTGCCCAGGGTCACATCAGAAATGTCAGAGCTAGAACTTG
AACTCAGATTACTAATCTTAAATTCCATGCCTTGGGGGCATGCAAGTACGATATACAGAAGGAGTGAACT
CATTAGGGCAGATGACCAATGAGTTTAGGAAAGAAGAGTCCAGGGCAGGGTACATCTACACCACCCGCCC
AGCCCTGGGTGAGTCCAGCCACGTTCACCTCATTATAGTTGCCTCTCTCCAGTCCTACCTTGACGGGAAG
CACAAGCAGAAACTGGGACAGGAGCCCCAGGAGACCAAATCTTCATGGTCCCCCTGGGAGGATGGGTGGG
GAGAGCTGTGGCAGAGGCCTCAGGAGGGGCCCTGCTGCTCAGTGGTGACAGATAGGGGTGAGAAAGCAGA
CAGAGTCATTCCGTCAGCATTCTGGGTCTGTTTGGTACTTCTTCTCACGCTAAGGTGGCGGTGTGATATG
CACAATGGCTAAAAAGCAGGGAGAGCTGGAAAGAAACAAGGACAGAGACAGAGGCCAAGTCAACCAGACC
AATTCCCAGAGGAAGCAAAGAAACCATTACAGAGACTACAAGGGGGAAGGGAAGGAGAGATGAATTAGCT
TCCCCTGTAAACCTTAGAACCCAGCTGTTGCCAGGGCAACGGGGCAATACCTGTCTCTTCAGAGGAGATG
AAGTTGCCAGGGTAACTACATCCTGTCTTTCTCAAGGACCATCCCAGAATGTGGCACCCACTAGCCGTTA
CCATAGCAACTGCCTCTTTGCCCCACTTAATCCCATCCCGTCTGTTAAAAGGGCCCTATAGTTGGAGGTG
GGGGAGGTAGGAAGAGCGATGATCACTTGTGGACTAAGTTTGTTCGCATCCCCTTCTCCAACCCCCTCAG
TACATCACCCTGGGGGAACAGGGTCCACTTGCTCCTGGGCCCACACAGTCCTGCAGTATTGTGTATATAA
GGCCAGGGCAAAGAGGAGCAGGTTTTAAAGTGAAAGGCAGGCAGGTGTTGGGGAGGCAGTTACCGGGGCA
ACGGGAACAGGGCGTTTCGGAGGTGGTTGCCATGGGGACCTGGATGCTGACGAAGGCTCGCGAGGCTGTG
AGCAGCCACAGTGCCCTGCTCAGAAGCCCCAAGCTCGTCAGTCAAGCCGGTTCTCCGTTTGCACTCAGGA
GCACGGGCAGGCGAGTGGCCCCTAGTTCTGGGGGCAGCTCTAGAGCGGTACCGGATCCACTAGTGCCACC
ATGGCGCGGCTGCTGCCCGCGCTGCTGCTGCTGCTGCTGCCCGGTAACGTGACCGGTAACGGGTCCGGTA
ACGGTTCTTTGTCCCGTTGCCCCCCCGGTCAGTTCCGCTGCTCGGAGCCGCCCGGTGCCCACGGGGAGTG
TTACCCGCAGGACTGGCTGTGCGACGGACACCCCGACTGCGACGACGGGCGGGACGAGTGGGGCTGCGGG
ACCAGCGCGATCCCCGCGGTGCCCACGGACAACGGCACAGAGGCTCCCACTGCCCCTGCTCCTGGACGTG
CTCTGCCAGCCAGGAATCACGGCCGCATGTGGATGCTGATCACTGCAGTGCTCCTGTGCTGCCTGGTAGC
TGTGGGTGGTATCGCTGCATGGGGGAAGTCCAAAGCAAAAAGCAGGTCTGACATCTTCAGTCTTGAAAGC
GCATCCAAGGGGGGTGGGTTCGAACCGGGCAGCACCGGCGATTATAAGGATCATGATGGTGATTATAAGG
ATCATGATATCGACTACAAAGACGATGACGACAAGTTCGAAGACAACGGAAGCGGAGCCACTAACTTCTC
CCTGTTGAAACAAGCAGGGGATGTCGAAGAGAATCCCGGGCCAACCATGGTTCCTCAGGTTCTTTTGTTT
GTACTCCTTCTGGGTTTTTCGTTGTGTTTCGGGAAGTTCCCCATTTACACGATACCAGACGAACTTGGTC
CCTGGAGCCCTATTGACATACACCATCTCAGCTGTCCAAATAACCTGGTTGTGGAGGATGAAGGATGTAC
CAACCTGTCCGAGTTCTCCTACATGGAACTCAAAGTGGGATACATCTCAGCCATCAAAGTGAACGGGTTC
ACTTGCACAGGTGTTGTGACAGAGGCAGAGACCTACACCAACTTTGTTGGTTATGTCACAACCACATTCA
AGAGAAAGCATTTCCGCCCCACCCCAGACGCATGTAGAGCCGCGTATAACTGGAAGATGGCCGGTGACCC
CAGATATGAAGAGTCCCTACACAATCCATACCCCGACTACCACTGGCTTCGAACTGTAAGAACCACCAAA
GAGTCCCTCATTATCATATCCCCAAGTGTGACAGATTTGGACCCATATGACAAATCCCTTCACTCAAGGG
TCTTCCCTGGCGGAAAGTGCTCAGGAATAACGGTGTCCTCTACCTACTGCTCAACTAACCATGATTACAC
CATTTGGATGCCCGAGAATCCGAGACCAAGGACACCTTGTGACATTTTTACCAATAGCAGAGGGAAGAGA
GCATCCAACGGGAACAAGACTTGCGGCTTTGTGGATGAAAGAGGCCTGTATAAGTCTCTAAAAGGAGCAT
GCAGGCTCAAGTTATGTGGAGTTCTTGGACTTAGACTTATGGATGGAACATGGGTCGCGATGCAAACATC
AGATGAGACCAAATGGTGCCCTCCAGATCAGTTGGTGAATTTGCACGACTTTCGCTCAGACGAGATTGAG
CATCTCGTTGTGGAGGAGTTAGTCAAGAAAAGAGAGGAATGTCTGGACGCATTAGAGTCCATCATGACCA
CCAAGTCAGTAAGTTTCAGACGTCTCAGTCACCTGAGAAAACTTGTCCCAGGGTTTGGAAAAGCATATAC
CATATTCAACAAAACCTTGATGGAGGCTGATGCTCACTACAAGTCAGTCCGGACCTGGAATGAGATCATC
CCCTCAAAAGGGTGTTTGAAAGTTGGAGGAAGGTGCCATCCTCATGTGAACGGGGTGTTTTTCAATGGTA
TAATATTAGGGCCTGACGACCATGTCCTAATCCCAGAGATGCAATCATCCCTCCTCCAGCAACATATGGA
GTTGTTGGAATCTTCAGTTATCCCCCTGATGCACCCCCTGGCAGACCCTTCTACAGTTTTCAAAGAAGGT
GATGAGGCTGAGGATTTTGTTGAAGTTCACCTCCCCGATGTGTACAAACAGATCTCAGGGGTTGACCTGG
GTCTCCCGAACTGGGGAAAGTATGTATTGATGACTGCAGGGGCCATGATTGGCCTGGTGTTGATATTTTC
CCTAATGACATGGTGCAGAAGAGCCAATCGACCAGAATCGAAACAACGCAGTTTTGGAGGGACAGGGGGG
AATGTGTCAGTCACTTCCCAAAGCGGAAAAGTCATACCTTCATGGGAATCATATAAGAGTGGAGGTGAGA
TCAGACTGTAAGATGTACAAGTAAGGCGCGCCGAATTCGTCGAGGGACCTAATAACTTCGTATAGCATAC
ATTATACGAAGTTATACATGTTTAAGGGTTCCGGTTCCACTAGGTACAATTCGATATCAAGCTTATCGAT
AATCAACCTCTGGATTACAAAATTTGTGAAAGATTGACTGGTATTCTTAACTATGTTGCTCCTTTTACGC
TATGTGGATACGCTGCTTTAATGCCTTTGTATCATGCTATTGCTTCCCGTATGGCTTTCATTTTCTCCTC
CTTGTATAAATCCTGGTTGCTGTCTCTTTATGAGGAGTTGTGGCCCGTTGTCAGGCAACGTGGCGTGGTG
TGCACTGTGTTTGCTGACGCAACCCCCACTGGTTGGGGCATTGCCACCACCTGTCAGCTCCTTTCCGGGA
CTTTCGCTTTCCCCCTCCCTATTGCCACGGCGGAACTCATCGCCGCCTGCCTTGCCCGCTGCTGGACAGG
GGCTCGGCTGTTGGGCACTGACAATTCCGTGGTGTTGTCGGGGAAATCATCGTCCTTTCCTTGGCTGCTC
GCCTGTGTTGCCACCTGGATTCTGCGCGGGACGTCCTTCTGCTACGTCCCTTCGGCCCTCAATCCAGCGG
ACCTTCCTTCCCGCGGCCTGCTGCCGGCTCTGCGGCCTCTTCCGCGTCTTCGCCTTCGCCCTCAGACGAG
TCGGATCTCCCTTTGGGCCGCCTCCCCGCATCGATACCGTCGACTCGCTGATCAGCCTCGACTGTGCCTT
CTAGTTGCCAGCCATCTGTTGTTTGCCCCTCCCCCGTGCCTTCCTTGACCCTGGAAGGTGCCACTCCCAC
TGTCCTTTCCTAATAAAATGAGGAAATTGCATCGCATTGTCTGAGTAGGTGTCATTCTATTCTGGGGGGT
GGGGTGGGGCAGGACAGCAAGGGGGAGGATTGGGAAGACAATAGCAGGCATGCTGGGGATGCGGTGGGCT
CTATGGCTTCTGAGGCGGAAAGAACCAGCTGGGGCTCGACTAGAGCATGGCTACGTAGATAAGTAGCATG
GCGGGTTAATCATTAACTACAAGGAACCCCTAGTGATGGAGTTGGCCACTCCCTCTCTGCGCGCTCGCTC
GCTCACTGAGGCCGGGCGACCAAAGGTCGCCCGACGCCCGGGCGGCCTCAGTGAGCGAGCGAGCGCGCAG
AGCTTTTTGCAAAAGCCTAGGCCTCCAAAAAAGCCTCCTCACTACTTCTGGAATAGCTCAGAGGCCGAGG
CGGCCTCGGCCTCTGCATAAATAAAAAAAATTAGTCAGCCATGGGGCGGAGAATGGGCGGAACTGGGCGG
AGTTAGGGGCGGGATGGGCGGAGTTAGGGGCGGGACTATGGTTGCTGACTAATTGAGATGCATGCTTTGC
ATACTTCTGCCTGCTGGGGAGCCTGGGGACTTTCCACACCTGGTTGCTGACTAATTGAGATGCATGCTTT
GCATACTTCTGCCTGCTGGGGAGCCTGGGGACTTTCCACACCCTAACTGACACACGTTCCACAGCTGCAT
TAATGAATCGGCCAACGCGCGGGGAGAGGCGGTTTGCGTATTGGGCGCTCTTCCGCTTCCTCGCTCACTG
ACTCGCTGCGCTCGGTCGTTCGGCTGCGGCGAGCGGTATCAGCTCACTCAAAGGCGGTAATACGGTTATC
CACAGAATCAGGGGATAACGCAGGAAAGAACATGTGAGCAAAAGGCCAGCAAAAGGCCAGGAACCGTAAA
AAGGCCGCGTTGCTGGCGTTTTTCCATAGGCTCCGCCCCCCTGACGAGCATCACAAAAATCGACGCTCAA
GTCAGAGGTGGCGAAACCCGACAGGACTATAAAGATACCAGGCGTTTCCCCCTGGAAGCTCCCTCGTGCG
CTCTCCTGTTCCGACCCTGCCGCTTACCGGATACCTGTCCGCCTTTCTCCCTTCGGGAAGCGTGGCGCTT
TCTCATAGCTCACGCTGTAGGTATCTCAGTTCGGTGTAGGTCGTTCGCTCCAAGCTGGGCTGTGTGCACG
AACCCCCCGTTCAGCCCGACCGCTGCGCCTTATCCGGTAACTATCGTCTTGAGTCCAACCCGGTAAGACA
CGACTTATCGCCACTGGCAGCAGCCACTGGTAACAGGATTAGCAGAGCGAGGTATGTAGGCGGTGCTACA
GAGTTCTTGAAGTGGTGGCCTAACTACGGCTACACTAGAAGAACAGTATTTGGTATCTGCGCTCTGCTGA
AGCCAGTTACCTTCGGAAAAAGAGTTGGTAGCTCTTGATCCGGCAAACAAACCACCGCTGGTAGCGGTGG
TTTTTTTGTTTGCAAGCAGCAGATTACGCGCAGAAAAAAAGGATCTCAAGAAGATCCTTTGATCTTTTCT
ACGGGGTCTGACGCTCAGTGGAACGAAAACTCACGTTAAGGGATTTTGGTCATGAGATTATCAAAAAGGA
TCTTCACCTAGATCCTTTTAAATTAAAAATGAAGTTTTAAATCAATCTAAAGTATATATGAGTAAACTTG
GTCTGACAGTTACCAATGCTTAATCAGTGAGGCACCTATCTCAGCGATCTGTCTATTTCGTTCATCCATA
GTTGCCTGACTCCCCGTCGTGTAGATAACTACGATACGGGAGGGCTTACCATCTGGCCCCAGTGCTGCAA
TGATACCGCGAGACCCACGCTCACCGGCTCCAGATTTATCAGCAATAAACCAGCCAGCCGGAAGGGCCGA
GCGCAGAAGTGGTCCTGCAACTTTATCCGCCTCCATCCAGTCTATTAATTGTTGCCGGGAAGCTAGAGTA
AGTAGTTCGCCAGTTAATAGTTTGCGCAACGTTGTTGCCATTGCTACAGGCATCGTGGTGTCACGCTCGT
CGTTTGGTATGGCTTCATTCAGCTCCGGTTCCCAACGATCAAGGCGAGTTACATGATCCCCCATGTTGTG
CAAAAAAGCGGTTAGCTCCTTCGGTCCTCCGATCGTTGTCAGAAGTAAGTTGGCCGCAGTGTTATCACTC
ATGGTTATGGCAGCACTGCATAATTCTCTTACTGTCATGCCATCCGTAAGATGCTTTTCTGTGACTGGTG
AGTACTCAACCAAGTCATTCTGAGAATAGTGTATGCGGCGACCGAGTTGCTCTTGCCCGGCGTCAATACG
GGATAATACCGCGCCACATAGCAGAACTTTAAAAGTGCTCATCATTGGAAAACGTTCTTCGGGGCGAAAA
CTCTCAAGGATCTTACCGCTGTTGAGATCCAGTTCGATGTAACCCACTCGTGCACCCAACTGATCTTCAG
CATCTTTTACTTTCACCAGCGTTTCTGGGTGAGCAAAAACAGGAAGGCAAAATGCCGCAAAAAAGGGAAT
AAGGGCGACACGGAAATGTTGAATACTCATACTCTTCCTTTTTCAATATTATTGAAGCATTTATCAGGGT
TATTGTCTCATGAGCGGATACATATTTGAATGTATTTAGAAAAATAAACAAATAGGGGTTCCGCGCACAT
TTCCCCGAAAAGTGCCACCTGACGTCTAAGAAACCATTATTATCATGACATTAACCTATAAAAATAGGCG
TATCACGAGGCCCTTTCGTCTCGCGCGTTTCGGTGATGACGGTGAAAACCTCTGACACATGCAGCTCCCG
GAGACGGTCACAGCTTGTCTGTAAGCGGATGCCGGGAGCAGACAAGCCCGTCAGGGCGCGTCAGCGGGTG
TTGGCGGGTGTCGGGGCTGGCTTAACTATGCGGCATCAGAGCAGATTGTACTGAGAGTGCACCATTCGAC
GCTCTCCCTTATGCGACTCCTGCATTAGGAAGCAGCCCAGTAGTAGGTTGAGGCCGTTGAGCACCGCCGC
CGCAAGGAATGGTGCATGCAAGGAGATGGCGCCCAACAGTCCCCCGGCCACGGGGCCTGCCACCATACCC
ACGCCGAAACAAGCGCTCATGAGCCCGAAGTGGCGAGCCCGATCTTCCCCATCGGTGATGTCGGCGATAT
AGGCGCCAGCAACCGCACCTGTGGCGCCGGTGATGCCGGCCACGATGCGTCCGGCGTAGAGGATCTGGCT
AGCGATGACCCTGCTGATTGGTTCGCTGACCATTTCCGGGTGCG
Features (pLannotate 1.2.2; 21 found; start..end, strand, type, name):
    179..197     +  promoter       SP6 promoter: promoter for bacteriophage SP6 RNA polymerase
    216..347     -  repeat_region  AAV2 ITR (fragment): inverted terminal repeat of adeno-associated virus serotype 2 inverted
    428..461     +  protein_bind   loxP: Cre-mediated recombination occurs in the 8-bp core sequence (GCATACAT). Cre recombinase
    500..1788    +  promoter       CaMKII promoter: promoter for the mouse calcium/calmodulin-dependent kinase II α subunit
   1821..2249    +  CDS            RSVR_COTJA (fragment): Experimental evidence at protein level: Swiss-Prot protein existence level 1. Responsible for susceptibility to the retrovirus subgroup A Rous sarcoma virus. From Coturnix japonica (Japanese quail) (Coturnix coturnix japonica).
   2427..3998    +  CDS            G: GLYCO_RABVR - Experimental evidence at protein level: Swiss-Prot protein existence level 1. Attaches the virus to host cellular receptor, inducing endocytosis of the virion. In the endosome, the acidic pH induces conformational changes in the glycoprotein trimer, which trigger fusion between virus and cell membrane. There is convincing in vitro evidence that the muscular form of the nicotinic acetylcholine receptor (nAChR), the neuronal cell adhesion molecule (NCAM), and the p75 neurotrophin receptor (p75NTR) bind glycoprotein and thereby facilitate rabies virus entry into cells (By similarity
   4042..4075    +  protein_bind   loxP: Cre-mediated recombination occurs in the 8-bp core sequence (GCATACAT). Cre recombinase
   4108..4131    +  misc_feature   MCS (fragment): pBluescript multiple cloning site
   4131..4719    +  misc_feature   WPRE: woodchuck hepatitis virus posttranscriptional regulatory element
   4752..4976    +  polyA_signal   bGH poly(A) signal: bovine growth hormone polyadenylation signal
   4980..5001    +  promoter       SV40 promoter (fragment): SV40 enhancer and early promoter
   5062..5153    +  repeat_region  AAV2 ITR (fragment): inverted terminal repeat of adeno-associated virus serotype 2 inverted
   5153..5182    -  repeat_region  AAV2 ITR (fragment): inverted terminal repeat of adeno-associated virus serotype 2 inverted
   5186..5515    -  promoter       SV40 promoter: SV40 enhancer and early promoter
   5522..5578    -  CDS            lacI (fragment): lac repressor; lacI; The lac repressor binds to the lac operator to inhibit transcription in E. coli. This inhibition can be relieved by adding lactose or isopropyl-β-D-thiogalactopyranoside (IPTG).
   5761..6349    -  rep_origin     ori: high-copy-number ColE1/pMB1/pBR322/pUC origin of replication
   6520..7380    -  CDS            AmpR: β-lactamase; bla; confers resistance to ampicillin, carbenicillin, and related antibiotics
   7381..7485    -  promoter       AmpR promoter: bla
   7580..7615    +  CDS            rop (fragment): Rop protein, which maintains plasmids at low copy number; rop
   7717..7765    +  misc_feature   bom (fragment): basis of mobility region from pBR322
   7766..8045    -  CDS            TcR (fragment): tetracycline efflux protein; tet; confers resistance to tetracycline
