[The description below was written by a language model from this plasmid's Addgene catalogue record and pLannotate feature annotations shown in this document.]
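Description:
pAAV-SEO-CaMKII-TVA-P2A-N2cG is an AAV2-based transfer plasmid for producing recombinant adeno-associated virus that delivers rabies helper proteins to mammalian neurons. It is propagated in E. coli through a high-copy ColE1/pUC-type origin with ampicillin selection (AmpR under its own promoter). The backbone also carries non-functional remnants of pBR322-type elements (rop, bom, TcR and lacI fragments), an SV40 promoter outside the viral genome and an SP6 promoter. The sequenced plasmid is about 8.1 kb. The AAV2 inverted terminal repeats that define the packaged genome are annotated only as fragments.

Between the ITRs, the mouse CaMKIIα promoter drives a bicistronic open reading frame. It encodes TVA, the avian receptor for subgroup A sarcoma/leukosis virus envelope (matched here to the quail protein), followed by a rabies virus glycoprotein. According to the plasmid name, the two are separated by a P2A self-cleaving peptide, which the feature table does not annotate. The catalogue gives the insert as "TVA + B19-N2cG", while the plasmid name says N2cG. A WPRE and a bGH polyadenylation signal follow the coding region to enhance and terminate expression.

Two loxP sites in the same orientation flank the promoter and both coding sequences, so Cre recombination would be expected to excise the cassette and silence it. This "Cre-off" design fits the stated purpose of targeting excitatory cortical neurons that do not express Cre. In those cells, TVA permits entry of EnvA-pseudotyped, G-deleted CVS-N2c rabies vectors. The supplied glycoprotein complements the deletion, so the virus can spread transsynaptically and label presynaptic inputs retrogradely.
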