Addgene plasmid #172363: pAAV-SEO-CaMKII-TVA-P2A-N2cG
Purpose: Targeting envA-pseodotyped RVdG-CVS-N2c vectors for specific retrograde labeling from excitatory cortical neurons which do not express cre-recombinase
Depositing lab: Yoav Ben-Simon & Peter Jonas. Depositing organization: Institute of Science and Technology Austria (I.S.T. Austria). Publication: Fast, high-throughput production of improved rabies viral vectors for specific, efficient and versatile transsynaptic retrograde labeling. Sumser A, Joesch M, Jonas P, Ben-Simon Y. Elife. 2022 Aug 30;11:e79848. doi: 10.7554/eLife.79848. PubMed 36040301.
Backbone
  Vector backbone: AAV2
  Backbone size w/o insert (bp): 5912
  Vector type: Mammalian Expression, AAV, Cre/Lox
Growth in bacteria
  Bacterial resistance: Ampicillin, 100 μg/mL
  Growth temperature: 37°C
  Growth strain: NEB Stable
  Copy number: High Copy
Gene/Insert
  Gene/Insert name: TVA + B19-N2cG
  Species: Other
  Insert size (bp): 2181
  Promoter: CaMKIIa
  Cloning method: Restriction Enzyme; 5′ cloning site Unknown (unknown if destroyed); 3′ cloning site Unknown (unknown if destroyed)
Terms and licenses: Academic/Nonprofit Terms; Industry Terms: Not Available to Industry
Depositor comments: Please visit https://doi.org/10.1101/2021.12.23.474014 for bioRxiv preprint.
How to cite: pAAV-SEO-CaMKII-TVA-P2A-N2cG was a gift from Yoav Ben-Simon & Peter Jonas (Addgene plasmid # 172363 ; http://n2t.net/addgene:172363 ; RRID:Addgene_172363)
